>Addgene plasmid #167806 | MAC_N_TLX2 | addgene full sequence | sequence record 338213 | Addgene NGS Result
GACATTGATTATTGACTAGTTATTAATAGTAATCAATTACGGGGTCATTAGTTCATAGCCCATATATGGA
GTTCCGCGTTACATAACTTACGGTAAATGGCCCGCCTGGCTGACCGCCCAACGACCCCCGCCCATTGACG
TCAATAATGACGTATGTTCCCATAGTAACGCCAATAGGGACTTTCCATTGACGTCAATGGGTGGAGTATT
TACGGTAAACTGCCCACTTGGCAGTACATCAAGTGTATCATATGCCAAGTACGCCCCCTATTGACGTCAA
TGACGGTAAATGGCCCGCCTGGCATTATGCCCAGTACATGACCTTATGGGACTTTCCTACTTGGCAGTAC
ATCTACGTATTAGTCATCGCTATTACCATGGTGATGCGGTTTTGGCAGTACATCAATGGGCGTGGATAGC
GGTTTGACTCACGGGGATTTCCAAGTCTCCACCCCATTGACGTCAATGGGAGTTTGTTTTGGCACCAAAA
TCAACGGGACTTTCCAAAATGTCGTAACAACTCCGCCCCATTGACGCAAATGGGCGGTAGGCGTGTACGG
TGGGAGGTCTATATAAGCAGAGCTCTCCCTATCAGTGATAGAGATCTCCCTATCAGTGATAGAGATCGTC
GACGAGCTCGTTTAGTGAACCGTCAGATCGCCTGGAGACGCCATCCACGCTGTTTTGACCTCCATAGAAG
ACACCGGGACCGATCCAGCCTCCGGACTCTAGCGTTTAAACTTAAGCTTGGTACCGAGCTCGGATCCACT
AGTCCAGTGTGGTGGAATTCTGCAGATATCCAGCACAGTGGCGGCCGCTCGAGACCATGAAGGACAACAC
CGTGCCCCTGAAGCTGATCGCCCTGCTGGCCAACGGCGAGTTCCACTCTGGCGAGCAGCTGGGCGAGACA
CTGGGCATGAGCAGAGCCGCCATCAACAAGCACATCCAGACCCTGCGGGACTGGGGCGTGGACGTGTTCA
CAGTGCCCGGCAAGGGCTACAGCCTGCCCGAGCCCATCCAGCTGCTGAACGCCAAGCAGATCCTGGGCCA
GCTGGATGGCGGATCTGTGGCCGTGCTGCCCGTGATCGACAGCACCAACCAGTATCTGCTCGACCGGATC
GGCGAGCTGAAGTCCGGCGACGCCTGTATCGCCGAGTACCAGCAGGCCGGCAGAGGCGGCAGGGGCAGAA
AGTGGTTCAGCCCCTTCGGCGCCAACCTGTACCTGAGCATGTTCTGGAGACTGGAACAGGGCCCAGCCGC
CGCTATTGGCCTGAGCCTGGTCATCGGCATCGTGATGGCCGAGGTGCTGCGGAAGCTGGGCGCCGACAAA
GTGCGCGTGAAGTGGCCCAACGACCTGTATCTGCAGGACCGGAAGCTGGCCGGCATCCTGGTGGAACTGA
CCGGCAAAACAGGCGACGCCGCCCAGATCGTGATCGGCGCTGGCATCAACATGGCCATGCGGCGGGTGGA
AGAGAGCGTGGTCAACCAGGGCTGGATCACCCTGCAGGAAGCCGGCATCAACCTGGACCGGAACACCCTG
GCCGCCATGCTGATCAGAGAGCTGAGAGCCGCCCTGGAACTGTTCGAGCAGGAAGGCCTGGCCCCCTACC
TGAGCAGATGGGAGAAGCTGGACAACTTCATCAACCGGCCCGTGAAACTGATCATCGGCGACAAAGAGAT
CTTCGGCATCAGCCGGGGCATCGACAAGCAGGGGGCCCTGCTCCTGGAACAGGACGGCATCATCAAGCCC
TGGATGGGCGGCGAGATCAGCCTGCGGAGCGCCGAGAAGTACCCATACGATGTTCCTGACTATGCCGGTA
CCGAGCTCGGATCCACCATGGCTAGCTGGAGCCACCCGCAGTTCGAGAAAGGTGGAGGTTCCGGAGGTGG
ATCGGGAGGTGGATCGTGGAGCCACCCGCAGTTCGAAAAAGCGGCCGATATCACAAGTTTGTACAAAAAA
GCAGGCTCCACCATGGAGCCGGGGATGCTGGGTCCACACAACCTCCCACACCACGAGCCAATCAGCTTCG
GCATCGATCAGATCCTGAGCGGCCCCGAAACCCCAGGGGGCGGTCTAGGCCTGGGTCGCGGGGGCCAGGG
TCATGGGGAGAATGGGGCGTTCTCGGGTGGATACCACGGAGCCTCGGGCTACGGTCCCGCCGGCTCACTT
GCCCCGCTGCCCGGCAGCTCCGGAGTGGGCCCAGGCGGCGTGATCCGCGTCCCTGCGCACCGCCCGCTGC
CTGTGCCGCCGCCCGCTGGGGGGGCGCCTGCAGTGCCTGGGCCCTCGGGTTTGGGCGGCGCCGGAGGCCT
AGCGGGACTCACCTTCCCCTGGATGGACAGCGGCCGCCGCTTTGCCAAGGACCGGCTCACGGCTGCGCTC
TCGCCCTTCTCTGGGACGCGCCGCATAGGCCACCCCTACCAAAACCGGACCCCTCCGAAGCGGAAGAAGC
CGCGCACGTCCTTCTCCCGCTCACAGGTGCTGGAGTTGGAGCGGCGCTTCCTGCGCCAGAAGTACCTGGC
CTCTGCGGAGAGGGCGGCGCTGGCCAAGGCCTTGCGCATGACCGACGCACAGGTCAAAACGTGGTTCCAG
AACCGACGCACCAAGTGGCGGCGCCAGACGGCGGAGGAGCGCGAGGCCGAGCGGCACCGCGCGGGCCGGC
TGCTCCTGCATCTGCAGCAGGACGCGTTGCCACGGCCGCTGCGGCCGCCGCTGCCCCCGGACCCTCTCTG
CCTGCACAACTCGTCGCTCTTCGCGCTGCAGAACCTGCAGCCCTGGGCCGAGGACAACAAAGTGGCTTCA
GTGTCCGGGCTCGCCTCGGTGGTGTTGGACCCAGCTTTCTTGTACAAAGTGGTGACGTAAGCTAGGGGCC
CGTTTAAACCCGCTGATCAGCCTCGACTGTGCCTTCTAGTTGCCAGCCATCTGTTGTTTGCCCCTCCCCC
GTGCCTTCCTTGACCCTGGAAGGTGCCACTCCCACTGTCCTTTCCTAATAAAATGAGGAAATTGCATCGC
ATTGTCTGAGTAGGTGTCATTCTATTCTGGGGGGTGGGGTGGGGCAGGACAGCAAGGGGGAGGATTGGGA
AGACAATAGCAGGCATGCTGGGGATGCGGTGGGCTCTATGGCTTCTGAGGCGGAAAGAACCAGCTGGGGC
TCTAGGGGGTATCCCC
[124 nt withheld, positions 3167-3290]
C
[91 nt withheld, positions 3292-3382]
AGGGTGATGGTTCACGTACCTAGAAGTTCCTATTCCGAAGTTCCTATTCTCTAGAAAGTATAGGAACTTC
CTTGGCCAAAAAGCCTGAACTCACCGCGACGTCTGTCGAGAAGTTTCTGATCGAAAAGTTCGACAGCGTC
TCCGACCTGATGCAGCTCTCGGAGGGCGAAGAATCTCGTGCTTTCAGCTTCGATGTAGGAGGGCGTGGAT
ATGTCCTGCGGGTAAATAGCTGCGCCGATGGTTTCTACAAAGATCGTTATGTTTATCGGCACTTTGCATC
GGCCGCGCTCCCGATTCCGGAAGTGCTTGACATTGGGGAATTCAGCGAGAGCCTGACCTATTGCATCTCC
CGCCGTGCACAGGGTGTCACGTTGCAAGACCTGCCTGAAACCGAACTGCCCGCTGTTCTGCAGCCGGTCG
CGGAGGCCATGGATGCGATCGCTGCGGCCGATCTTAGCCAGACGAGCGGGTTCGGCCCATTCGGACCGCA
AGGAATCGGTCAATACACTACATGGCGTGATTTCATATGCGCGATTGCTGATCCCCATGTGTATCACTGG
CAAACTGTGATGGACGACACCGTCAGTGCGTCCGTCGCGCAGGCTCTCGATGAGCTGATGCTTTGGGCCG
AGGACTGCCCCGAAGTCCGGCACCTCGTGCACGCGGATTTCGGCTCCAACAATGTCCTGACGGACAATGG
CCGCATAACAGCGGTCATTGACTGGAGCGAGGCGATGTTCGGGGATTCCCAATACGAGGTCGCCAACATC
TTCTTCTGGAGGCCGTGGTTGGCTTGTATGGAGCAGCAGACGCGCTACTTCGAGCGGAGGCATCCGGAGC
TTGCAGGATCGCCGCGGCTCCGGGCGTATATGCTCCGCATTGGTCTTGACCAACTCTATCAGAGCTTGGT
TGACGGCAATTTCGATGATGCAGCTTGGGCGCAGGGTCGATGCGACGCAATCGTCCGATCCGGAGCCGGG
ACTGTCGGGCGTACACAAATCGCCCGCAGAAGCGCGGCCGTCTGGACCGATGGCTGTGTAGAAGTACTCG
CCGATAGTGGAAACCGACGCCCCAGCACTCGTCCGAGGGCAAAGGAATAGCACGTACTACGAGATTTCGA
TTCCACCGCCGCCTTCTATGAAAGGTTGGGCTTCGGAATCGTTTTCCGGGACGCCGGCTGGATGATCCTC
CAGCGCGGGGATCTCATGCTGGAGTTCTTCGCCCACCCCAACTTGTTTATTGCAGCTTATAATGGTTACA
AATAAAGCAATAGCATCACAAATTTCACAAATAAAGCATTTTTTTCACTGCATTCTAGTTGTGGTTTGTC
CAAACTCATCAATGTATCTTATCATGTCTGTATACCGTCGACCTCTAGCTAGAGCTTGGCGTAATCATGG
TCATAGCTGTTTCCTGTGTGAAATTGTTATCCGCTCACAATTCCACACAACATACGAGCCGGAAGCATAA
AGTGTAAAGCCTGGGGTGCCTAATGAGTGAGCTAACTCACATTAATTGCGTTGCGCTCACTGCCCGCTTT
CCAGTCGGGAAACCTGTCGTGCCAGCTGCATTAATGAATCGGCCAACGCGCGGGGAGAGGCGGTTTGCGT
ATTGGGCGCTCTTCCGCTTCCTCGCTCACTGACTCGCTGCGCTCGGTCGTTCGGCTGCGGCGAGCGGTAT
CAGCTCACTCAAAGGCGGTAATACGGTTATCCACAGAATCAGGGGATAACGCAGGAAAGAACATGTGAGC
AAAAGGCCAGCAAAAGGCCAGGAACCGTAAAAAGGCCGCGTTGCTGGCGTTTTTCCATAGGCTCCGCCCC
CCTGACGAGCATCACAAAAATCGACGCTCAAGTCAGAGGTGGCGAAACCCGACAGGACTATAAAGATACC
AGGCGTTTCCCCCTGGAAGCTCCCTCGTGCGCTCTCCTGTTCCGACCCTGCCGCTTACCGGATACCTGTC
CGCCTTTCTCCCTTCGGGAAGCGTGGCGCTTTCTCATAGCTCACGCTGTAGGTATCTCAGTTCGGTGTAG
GTCGTTCGCTCCAAGCTGGGCTGTGTGCACGAACCCCCCGTTCAGCCCGACCGCTGCGCCTTATCCGGTA
ACTATCGTCTTGAGTCCAACCCGGTAAGACACGACTTATCGCCACTGGCAGCAGCCACTGGTAACAGGAT
TAGCAGAGCGAGGTATGTAGGCGGTGCTACAGAGTTCTTGAAGTGGTGGCCTAACTACGGCTACACTAGA
AGAACAGTATTTGGTATCTGCGCTCTGCTGAAGCCAGTTACCTTCGGAAAAAGAGTTGGTAGCTCTTGAT
CCGGCAAACAAACCACCGCTGGTAGCGGTGGTTTTTTTGTTTGCAAGCAGCAGATTACGCGCAGAAAAAA
AGGATCTCAAGAAGATCCTTTGATCTTTTCTACGGGGTCTGACGCTCAGTGGAACGAAAACTCACGTTAA
GGGATTTTGGTCATGAGATTATCAAAAAGGATCTTCACCTAGATCCTTTTAAATTAAAAATGAAGTTTTA
AATCAATCTAAAGTATATATGAGTAAACTTGGTCTGACAGTTACCAATGCTTAATCAGTGAGGCACCTAT
CTCAGCGATCTGTCTATTTCGTTCATCCATAGTTGCCTGACTCCCCGTCGTGTAGATAACTACGATACGG
GAGGGCTTACCATCTGGCCCCAGTGCTGCAATGATACCGCGAGACCCACGCTCACCGGCTCCAGATTTAT
CAGCAATAAACCAGCCAGCCGGAAGGGCCGAGCGCAGAAGTGGTCCTGCAACTTTATCCGCCTCCATCCA
GTCTATTAATTGTTGCCGGGAAGCTAGAGTAAGTAGTTCGCCAGTTAATAGTTTGCGCAACGTTGTTGCC
ATTGCTACAGGCATCGTGGTGTCACGCTCGTCGTTTGGTATGGCTTCATTCAGCTCCGGTTCCCAACGAT
CAAGGCGAGTTACATGATCCCCCATGTTGTGCAAAAAAGCGGTTAGCTCCTTCGGTCCTCCGATCGTTGT
CAGAAGTAAGTTGGCCGCAGTGTTATCACTCATGGTTATGGCAGCACTGCATAATTCTCTTACTGTCATG
CCATCCGTAAGATGCTTTTCTGTGACTGGTGAGTACTCAACCAAGTCATTCTGAGAATAGTGTATGCGGC
GACCGAGTTGCTCTTGCCCGGCGTCAATACGGGATAATACCGCGCCACATAGCAGAACTTTAAAAGTGCT
CATCATTGGAAAACGTTCTTCGGGGCGAAAACTCTCAAGGATCTTACCGCTGTTGAGATCCAGTTCGATG
TAACCCACTCGTGCACCCAACTGATCTTCAGCATCTTTTACTTTCACCAGCGTTTCTGGGTGAGCAAAAA
CAGGAAGGCAAAATGCCGCAAAAAAGGGAATAAGGGCGACACGGAAATGTTGAATACTCATACTCTTCCT
TTTTCAATATTATTGAAGCATTTATCAGGGTTATTGTCTCATGAGCGGATACATATTTGAATGTATTTAG
AAAAATAAACAAATAGGGGTTCCGCGCACATTTCCCCGAAAAGTGCCACCTGACGTCGACGGATCGGGAG
ATCTCCCGATCCCCTATGGTGCACTCTCAGTACAATCTGCTCTGATGCCGCATAGTTAAGCCAGTATCTG
CTCCCTGCTTGTGTGTTGGAGGTCGCTGAGTAGTGCGCGAGCAAAATTTAAGCTACAACAAGGCAAGGCT
TGACCGACAATTGCATGAAGAATCTGCTTAGGGTTAGGCGTTTTGCGCTGCTTCGCGATGTACGGGCCAG
ATATACGCGTT
Features (pLannotate 1.2.2; 27 found; start..end, strand, type, name):
      1..380     +  enhancer       CMV enhancer: human cytomegalovirus immediate early enhancer
    381..584     +  promoter       CMV promoter: human cytomegalovirus (CMV) immediate early promoter
    586..605     +  promoter       PLtetO-1 promoter (fragment): modified phage lambda PL promoter with tet operator sites (Lutz and Bujard, 1997)
    607..626     +  promoter       PLtetO-1 promoter (fragment): modified phage lambda PL promoter with tet operator sites (Lutz and Bujard, 1997)
    634..667     +  promoter       TRE3GV promoter (fragment): 3rd-generation Tet-responsive promoter that can be activated by binding of Tet-On® 3G, optimized for retroviral and lentiviral vectors
    827..1789    +  CDS            birA: BIRA_ECOLI - Also known as bioR, dhbB. Experimental evidence at protein level: Swiss-Prot protein existence level 1. Acts both as a biotin--[acetyl-CoA-carboxylase] ligase and a biotin-operon repressor. In the presence of ATP, BirA activates biotin to form the BirA-biotinyl-5'-adenylate (BirA-bio-5'-AMP or holoBirA) complex. HoloBirA can either transfer the biotinyl moiety to the biotin carboxyl carrier protein (BCCP) subunit of acetyl-CoA carboxylase, or bind to the biotin operator site and inhibit transcription of the operon. From Escherichia coli (strain K12).
   1790..1815    +  CDS            3xHA (fragment): three tandem HA epitope tags
   1847..1866    +  CDS            Strep-Tag II (fragment): peptide that binds Strep-Tactin®, an engineered form of streptavidin
   1907..1929    +  CDS            Strep-Tag II (fragment): peptide that binds Strep-Tactin®, an engineered form of streptavidin
   1943..1967    +  protein_bind   attB1: mutant version of attB; recombination site for the Gateway® BP reaction BP Clonase™
   1973..2824    +  CDS            TLX2: TLX2_HUMAN - Also known as HOX11L1, NCX. Experimental evidence at protein level: Swiss-Prot protein existence level 1. Transcription activator that binds DNA elements with the consensus sequence 5'-CGGTAATTGG-3'. Binds DNA via its homeobox. Required for normal cell death of enteric neurons in the gastrointestinal tract. Required for normal development of the enteric nervous system, and for proper development of normal motility of the gastrointestinal tract (By similarity). From Homo sapiens (Human).
   2829..2853    -  protein_bind   attB2: mutant version of attB; recombination site for the Gateway® BP reaction BP Clonase™
   2897..3121    +  polyA_signal   bGH poly(A) signal: bovine growth hormone polyadenylation signal
   3125..3146    +  promoter       SV40 promoter (fragment): SV40 enhancer and early promoter
   3167..3400    +  rep_origin     f1 ori (fragment) (sequence partly withheld): f1 bacteriophage origin of replication; arrow indicates direction of (+) strand synthesis
   3405..3452    +  protein_bind   FRT: FLP-mediated recombination occurs in the 8-bp core sequence TCTAGAAA (Turan and Bode, 2011). FLP recombinase from the Saccharomyces cerevisiae 2μ plasmid
   3460..4482    +  CDS            HygR: aminoglycoside phosphotransferase from E. coli; aph(4)-Ia; confers resistance to hygromycin
   4492..4617    +  CDS            ble (fragment): BLE_KLEPN - Experimental evidence at protein level: Swiss-Prot protein existence level 1. Binding protein with a strong affinity to the bleomycin family of antibiotics. Binds to CL990; an antimitotic-antibiotic compound. From Klebsiella pneumoniae.
   4612..4733    +  polyA_signal   SV40 poly(A) signal: SV40 polyadenylation signal
   4806..4822    -  protein_bind   lac operator: The lac repressor binds to the lac operator to inhibit transcription in E. coli. This inhibition can be relieved by adding lactose or isopropyl-β-D-thiogalactopyranoside (IPTG). lac repressor encoded by lacI
   4830..4860    -  promoter       lac promoter: promoter for the E. coli lac operon
   4875..4896    -  protein_bind   CAP binding site: CAP binding activates transcription in the presence of cAMP. E. coli catabolite activator protein
   4909..5001    -  CDS            lacI (fragment): lac repressor; lacI; The lac repressor binds to the lac operator to inhibit transcription in E. coli. This inhibition can be relieved by adding lactose or isopropyl-β-D-thiogalactopyranoside (IPTG).
   5184..5772    -  rep_origin     ori: high-copy-number ColE1/pMB1/pBR322/pUC origin of replication
   5943..6803    -  CDS            AmpR: β-lactamase; bla; confers resistance to ampicillin, carbenicillin, and related antibiotics
   6804..6908    -  promoter       AmpR promoter: bla
   6967..7019    -  misc_feature   bom (fragment): basis of mobility region from pBR322
