[The description below was written by a language model from this plasmid's Addgene catalogue record and pLannotate feature annotations shown in this document.]
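Description:
MAC_N_TLX2 is a 7.2 kb mammalian expression plasmid built on the MAC-tag-N backbone, carrying the unmutated human homeobox transcription factor TLX2 (also known as NCX or HOX11L1) introduced by Gateway cloning. It is propagated in E. coli through a high-copy ColE1/pUC-type origin with ampicillin resistance (AmpR). Hygromycin serves as the selectable marker in mammalian cells.

Expression is driven by the CMV enhancer and immediate early promoter. This is followed directly by short matches annotated as tet operator-containing promoter fragments, which suggests a tetracycline-regulatable CMV arrangement that would be repressed in cells producing the Tet repressor. The record does not state this explicitly. The open reading frame begins with the N-terminal MAC tag, which the feature table resolves into a birA-derived biotin ligase coding sequence, an HA epitope and two Strep-Tag II motifs. TLX2 follows, flanked by attB1 and attB2 sites, and the unit ends with a bGH polyadenylation signal. Combining a biotin ligase with a Strep affinity handle lets one fusion protein serve both proximity-dependent biotinylation and affinity purification of interacting proteins, and the HA epitope allows detection.

Downstream, an FRT site sits immediately before the hygromycin resistance gene, and no complete promoter is annotated in front of that gene. This layout is typical of vectors designed for FLP-mediated integration into a genomic FRT landing site, where integration supplies the promoter, hygromycin resistance is activated and isogenic stable lines result. The construct comes from a study mapping protein interaction networks of human transcription factors, where it serves as the TLX2 bait.
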