Addgene plasmid #167806: MAC_N_TLX2
Purpose: Expresses TLX2 in mammalian cells
Depositing lab: Markku Varjosalo. Depositing organization: University of Helsinki. Publication: Human transcription factor protein interaction networks. Goos H, Kinnunen M, Salokas K, Tan Z, Liu X, Yadav L, Zhang Q, Wei GH, Varjosalo M. Nat Commun. 2022 Feb 9;13(1):766. doi: 10.1038/s41467-022-28341-5. PubMed 35140242.
Backbone
  Vector backbone: MAC-tag-N (#108078)
  Vector type: Mammalian Expression
  Selectable markers: Hygromycin
Growth in bacteria
  Bacterial resistance: Ampicillin, 100 μg/mL
  Growth temperature: 37°C
  Growth strain: DH5alpha
  Copy number: High Copy
Gene/Insert
  Gene/Insert name: TLX2 (alt names: Uniprot O43763; ENSG00000115297)
  Species: H. sapiens (human)
  Mutation: no mutations
  Entrez Gene: TLX2 (a.k.a. NCX, HOX11L1)
  Tag / fusion protein: MAC (N terminal on backbone)
  Cloning method: Gateway Cloning
Terms and licenses: Academic/Nonprofit Terms; Industry Terms: Not Available to Industry
How to cite: MAC_N_TLX2 was a gift from Markku Varjosalo (Addgene plasmid # 167806 ; http://n2t.net/addgene:167806 ; RRID:Addgene_167806)
